Addgene plasmid #64008: pET3aTr
Purpose: (Empty Backbone) Single donor or transfer plasmid for source of translation cassette for plasmid suite
Depositing lab: Song Tan. Depositing organization: Pennsylvania State University. Publication: The pST44 polycistronic expression system for producing protein complexes in Escherichia coli. Tan S, Kern RC, Selleck W. Protein Expr Purif. 2005 Apr;40(2):385-95. 10.1016/j.pep.2004.12.002 PubMed 15766881.
Backbone
  Vector backbone: pET3aTR
  Vector type: Bacterial Expression
Growth in bacteria
  Bacterial resistance: Ampicillin, 100 μg/mL
  Growth temperature: 37°C
  Growth strain: DH5alpha
  Copy number: Unknown
Gene/Insert
  Gene/Insert name: None
Terms and licenses: Academic/Nonprofit Terms; Industry Terms: Not Available to Industry
How to cite: pET3aTr was a gift from Song Tan (Addgene plasmid # 64008 ; http://n2t.net/addgene:64008 ; RRID:Addgene_64008)
