[The description below was written by a language model from this plasmid's Addgene catalogue record and pLannotate feature annotations shown in this document.]
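Description:
pET3aTr is an empty bacterial expression backbone of 4,718 nt derived from the pET3a family. It is intended as the single donor or transfer plasmid of a polycistronic expression suite for producing protein complexes in Escherichia coli. It carries no insert. A coding sequence is cloned into it to acquire the vector's translation signals, and the resulting translation cassette can then be moved into the polycistronic plasmids of the suite. The plasmid is propagated in E. coli under ampicillin selection, provided by a β-lactamase gene driven by its own bla promoter. Replication depends on a ColE1/pMB1-type origin. The pBR322-derived bom mobility region and the rop gene are also present, and rop generally holds copy number down relative to pUC-type vectors, although the record lists copy number as unknown.

The expression region follows the classic pET arrangement. A T7 promoter is followed by the efficient ribosome binding site from bacteriophage T7 gene 10, the short gene 10 leader (T7 tag) that promotes translation initiation, and a T7 terminator. A small fragment annotated as a gene 10B-derived solubility tag lies just before the terminator and is probably residual gene 10 sequence rather than a functional fusion partner. No lac operator or lacI gene is annotated, so transcription would depend simply on T7 RNA polymerase supplied by the host. The cassette sits within the pBR322 tetracycline resistance gene, leaving two TcR fragments and the tet promoter flanking it, so tetracycline resistance is not expected to be functional. A predicted E. coli open reading frame of unknown function is also annotated in the backbone.
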