Features (pLannotate 1.2.2; 14 found; start..end, strand, type, name):
    104..208     +  promoter       AmpR promoter: bla
    209..1069    +  CDS            AmpR: β-lactamase; bla; confers resistance to ampicillin, carbenicillin, and related antibiotics
   1240..1828    +  rep_origin     ori: high-copy-number ColE1/pMB1/pBR322/pUC origin of replication
   2014..2156    -  misc_feature   bom: basis of mobility region from pBR322
   2258..2449    -  CDS            rop: Rop protein, which maintains plasmids at low copy number; rop
   2466..2846    +  CDS            YPB1_ECOLX: Protein predicted: Swiss-Prot protein existence level 4. From Escherichia coli.
   3088..3988    -  CDS            TcR (fragment): tetracycline efflux protein; tet; confers resistance to tetracycline
   4010..4028    +  promoter       T7 promoter: promoter for bacteriophage T7 RNA polymerase
   4102..4124    +  RBS            RBS: efficient ribosome binding site from bacteriophage T7 gene 10 (Olins and Rangwala, 1989)
   4132..4164    +  CDS            T7 tag (gene 10 leader): leader peptide from bacteriophage T7 gene 10 promotes efficient translation in E. coli
   4211..4260    +  CDS            SET1 (fragment): solubility-enhancement tag derived from T7 phage gene 10B
   4268..4315    +  terminator     T7 terminator: transcription terminator for bacteriophage T7 RNA polymerase
   4341..4633    -  CDS            TcR (fragment): tetracycline efflux protein; tet; confers resistance to tetracycline
   4681..4709    -  promoter       tet promoter: E. coli promoter for tetracycline efflux protein gene
>Addgene plasmid #64008 | pET3aTr | depositor full sequence | sequence record 177414 | Full Sequence
TTCTTGAAGACGAAAGGGCCTCGTGATACGCCTATTTTTATAGGTTAATGTCATGATAATAATGGTTTCT
TAGACGTCAGGTGGCACTTTTCGGGGAAATGTGCGCGGAACCCCTATTTGTTTATTTTTCTAAATACATT
CAAATATGTATCCGCTCATGAGACAATAACCCTGATAAATGCTTCAATAATATTGAAAAAGGAAGAGTAT
GAGTATTCAACATTTCCGTGTCGCCCTTATTCCCTTTTTTGCGGCATTTTGCCTTCCTGTTTTTGCTCAC
CCAGAAACGCTGGTGAAAGTAAAAGATGCTGAAGATCAGTTGGGTGCACGAGTGGGTTACATCGAACTGG
ATCTCAACAGCGGTAAGATCCTTGAGAGTTTTCGCCCCGAAGAACGTTTTCCAATGATGAGCACTTTTAA
AGTTCTGCTATGTGGCGCGGTATTATCCCGTGTTGACGCCGGGCAAGAGCAACTCGGTCGCCGCATACAC
TATTCTCAGAATGACTTGGTTGAGTACTCACCAGTCACAGAAAAGCATCTTACGGATGGCATGACAGTAA
GAGAATTATGCAGTGCTGCCATAACCATGAGTGATAACACTGCGGCCAACTTACTTCTGACAACGATCGG
AGGACCGAAGGAGCTAACCGCTTTTTTGCACAACATGGGGGATCATGTAACTCGCCTTGATCGTTGGGAA
CCGGAGCTGAATGAAGCCATACCAAACGACGAGCGTGACACCACGATGCCTGCAGCAATGGCAACAACGT
TGCGCAAACTATTAACTGGCGAACTACTTACTCTAGCTTCCCGGCAACAATTAATAGACTGGATGGAGGC
GGATAAAGTTGCAGGACCACTTCTGCGCTCGGCCCTTCCGGCTGGCTGGTTTATTGCTGATAAATCTGGA
GCCGGTGAGCGTGGGTCTCGCGGTATCATTGCAGCACTGGGGCCAGATGGTAAGCCCTCCCGTATCGTAG
TTATCTACACGACGGGGAGTCAGGCAACTATGGATGAACGAAATAGACAGATCGCTGAGATAGGTGCCTC
ACTGATTAAGCATTGGTAACTGTCAGACCAAGTTTACTCATATATACTTTAGATTGATTTAAAACTTCAT
TTTTAATTTAAAAGGATCTAGGTGAAGATCCTTTTTGATAATCTCATGACCAAAATCCCTTAACGTGAGT
TTTCGTTCCACTGAGCGTCAGACCCCGTAGAAAAGATCAAAGGATCTTCTTGAGATCCTTTTTTTCTGCG
CGTAATCTGCTGCTTGCAAACAAAAAAACCACCGCTACCAGCGGTGGTTTGTTTGCCGGATCAAGAGCTA
CCAACTCTTTTTCCGAAGGTAACTGGCTTCAGCAGAGCGCAGATACCAAATACTGTCCTTCTAGTGTAGC
CGTAGTTAGGCCACCACTTCAAGAACTCTGTAGCACCGCCTACATACCTCGCTCTGCTAATCCTGTTACC
AGTGGCTGCTGCCAGTGGCGATAAGTCGTGTCTTACCGGGTTGGACTCAAGACGATAGTTACCGGATAAG
GCGCAGCGGTCGGGCTGAACGGGGGGTTCGTGCACACAGCCCAGCTTGGAGCGAACGACCTACACCGAAC
TGAGATACCTACAGCGTGAGCTATGAGAAAGCGCCACGCTTCCCGAAGGGAGAAAGGCGGACAGGTATCC
GGTAAGCGGCAGGGTCGGAACAGGAGAGCGCACGAGGGAGCTTCCAGGGGGAAACGCCTGGTATCTTTAT
AGTCCTGTCGGGTTTCGCCACCTCTGACTTGAGCGTCGATTTTTGTGATGCTCGTCAGGGGGGCGGAGCC
TATGGAAAAACGCCAGCAACGCGGCCTTTTTACGGTTCCTGGCCTTTTGCTGGCCTTTTGCTCACATGTT
CTTTCCTGCGTTATCCCCTGATTCTGTGGATAACCGTATTACCGCCTTTGAGTGAGCTGATACCGCTCGC
CGCAGCCGAACGACCGAGCGCAGCGAGTCAGTGAGCGAGGAAGCGGAAGAGCGCCTGATGCGGTATTTTC
TCCTTACGCATCTGTGCGGTATTTCACACCGCATATATGGTGCACTCTCAGTACAATCTGCTCTGATGCC
GCATAGTTAAGCCAGTATACACTCCGCTATCGCTACGTGACTGGGTCATGGCTGCGCCCCGACACCCGCC
AACACCCGCTGACGCGCCCTGACGGGCTTGTCTGCTCCCGGCATCCGCTTACAGACAAGCTGTGACCGTC
TCCGGGAGCTGCATGTGTCAGAGGTTTTCACCGTCATCACCGAAACGCGCGAGGCAGCTGCGGTAAAGCT
CATCAGCGTGGTCGTGAAGCGATTCACAGATGTCTGCCTGTTCATCCGCGTCCAGCTCGTTGAGTTTCTC
CAGAAGCGTTAATGTCTGGCTTCTGATAAAGCGGGCCATGTTAAGGGCGGTTTTTTCCTGTTTGGTCACT
GATGCCTCCGTGTAAGGGGGATTTCTGTTCATGGGGGTAATGATACCGATGAAACGAGAGAGGATGCTCA
CGATACGGGTTACTGATGATGAACATGCCCGGTTACTGGAACGTTGTGAGGGTAAACAACTGGCGGTATG
GATGCGGCGGGACCAGAGAAAAATCACTCAGGGTCAATGCCAGCGCTTCGTTAATACAGATGTAGGTGTT
CCACAGGGTAGCCAGCAGCATCCTGCGATGCAGATCCGGAACATAATGGTGCAGGGCGCTGACTTCCGCG
TTTCCAGACTTTACGAAACACGGAAACCGAAGACCATTCATGTTGTTGCTCAGGTCGCAGACGTTTTGCA
GCAGCAGTCGCTTCACGTTCGCTCGCGTATCGGTGATTCATTCTGCTAACCAGTAAGGCAACCCCGCCAG
CCTAGCCGGGTCCTCAACGACAGGAGCACGATCATGCGCACCCGTGGCCAGGACCCAACGCTGCCCGAGA
TGCGCCGCGTGCGGCTGCTGGAGATGGCGGACGCGATGGATATGTTCTGCCAAGGGTTGGTTTGCGCATT
CACAGTTCTCCGCAAGAATTGATTGGCTCCAATTCTTGGAGTGGTGAATCCGTTAGCGAGGTGCCGCCGG
CTTCCATTCAGGTCGAGGTGGCCCGGCTCCATGCACCGCGACGCAACGCGGGGAGGCAGACAAGGTATAG
GGCGGCGCCTACAATCCATGCCAACCCGTTCCATGTGCTCGCCGAGGCGGCATAAATCGCCGTGACGATC
AGCGGTCCAGTGATCGAAGTTAGGCTGGTAAGAGCCGCGAGCGATCCTTGAAGCTGTCCCTGATGGTCGT
CATCTACCTGCCTGGACAGCATGGCCTGCAACGCGGGCATCCCGATGCCGCCGGAAGCGAGAAGAATCAT
AATGGGGAAGGCCATCCAGCCTCGCGTCGCGAACGCCAGCAAGACGTAGCCCAGCGCGTCGGCCGCCATG
CCGGCGATAATGGCCTGCTTCTCGCCGAAACGTTTGGTGGCGGGACCAGTGACGAAGGCTTGAGCGAGGG
CGTGCAAGATTCCGAATACCGCAAGCGACAGGCCGATCATCGTCGCGCTCCAGCGAAAGCGGTCCTCGCC
GAAAATGACCCAGAGCGCTGCCGGCACCTGTCCTACGAGTTGCATGATAAAGAAGACAGTCATAAGTGCG
GCGACGATAGTCATGCCCCGCGCCCACCGGAAGGAGCTGACTGGGTTGAAGGCTCTCAAGGGCATCGGTC
GACGCTCTCCCTTATGCGACTCCTGCATTAGGAAGCAGCCCAGTAGTAGGTTGAGGCCGTTGAGCACCGC
CGCCGCAAGGAATGGTGCATGCAAGGAGATGGCGCCCAACAGTCCCCCGGCCACGGGGCCTGCCACCATA
CCCACGCCGAAACAAGCGCTCATGAGCCCGAAGTGGCGAGCCCGATCTTCCCCATCGGTGATGTCGGCGA
TATAGGCGCCAGCAACCGCACCTGTGGCGCCGGTGATGCCGGCCACGATGCGTCCGGCGTAGAGGATCGA
GATCTCGATCCCGCGAAATTAATACGACTCACTATAGGGAGACCACAACGGTTTCCCTCTAGTGCCGGCT
CCGGAGAGCTCCAATTGGAATTCGCTAGCTCTAGAAATAATTTTGTTTAACTTTAAGAAGGAGATATACA
TATGGCTAGCATGACTGGTGGACAGCAAATGGGTCGCGGATCCAGATCTAAGCTTGGTACCACGCGTGCG
CGCTGATCCGGCTGCTAACAAAGCCCGAAAGGAAGCTGAGTTGGCTGCTGCCACCGCTGAGCAATAACTA
GCATAACCCCTTGGGGCCTCTAAACGGGTCTTGAGGGGTTTTTTGCTGAAAGGAGGAACTATATCCGGAT
ATCCACAGGACGGGTGTGGTCGCCATGATCGCGTAGTCGATAGTGGCTCCAAGTAGCGAAGCGAGCAGGA
CTGGGCGGCGGCCAAAGCGGTCGGACAGTGCTCCGAGAACGGGTGCGCATAGAAATTGCATCAACGCATA
TAGCGCTAGCAGCACGCCATAGTGACTGGCGATGCTGTCGGAATGGACGATATCCCGCAAGAGGCCCGGC
AGTACCGGCATAACCAAGCCTATGCCTACAGCATCCAGGGTGACGGTGCCGAGGATGACGATGAGCGCAT
TGTTAGATTTCATACACGGTGCCTGACTGCGTTAGCAATTTAACTGTGATAAACTACCGCATTAAAGCTT
ATCGATGATAAGCTGTCAAACATGAGAA
