>Addgene plasmid #64008 | pET3aTr | addgene partial sequence | sequence record 129356 | T7term 5'-GCTAGTTATTGCTCAGCGG-3'
TTTGCTGTCCACCAGTCATGCTAGCCATATGTATATCTCCTTCTTAAAGTTAAACAAAATTATTTCTAGA
GCTAGCGAATTCCAATTGGAGCTCTCCGGAGCCGGCACTAGAGGGAAACCGTTGTGGTCTCCCTATAGTG
AGTCGTATTAATTTCGCGGGATCGAGATCTCGATCCTCTACGCCGGACGCATCGTGGCCGGCATCACCGG
CGCCACAGGTGCGGTTGCTGGCGCCTATATCGCCGACATCACCGATGGGGAAGATCGGGCTCGCCACTTC
GGGCTCATGAGCGCTTGTTTCGGCGTGGGTATGGTGGCAGGCCCCGTGGCCGGGGGACTGTTGGGCGCCA
TCTCCTTGCATGCACCATTCCTTGCGGCGGCGGTGCTCAACGGCCTCAACCTACTACTGGGCTGCTTCCT
AATGCAGGAGTCGCATAAGGGAGAGCGTCGACCGATGCCCTTGAGAGCCTTCAACCCAGTCAGCTCCTTC
CGGTGGGCGCGGGGCATGACTATCGTCGCCGCACTTATGACTGTCTTCTTTATCATGCAACTCGTAGGAC
AGGTGCCGGCAGCGCTCTGGGTCATTTTCGGCGAGGACCGCTTTCGCTGGA
