>Addgene plasmid #64008 | pET3aTr | addgene partial sequence | sequence record 133177 | T7 5'-TAATACGACTCACTATAGGG-3'
ATTGGAATTCGCTAGCTCTAGAAATAATTTTGTTTAACTTTAAGAAGGAGATATACATATGGCTAGCATG
ACTGGTGGACAGCAAATGGGTCGCGGATCCAGATCTAAGCTTGGTACCACGCGTGCGCGCTGATCCGGCT
GCTAACAAAGCCCGAAAGGAAGCTGAGTTGGCTGCTGCCACCGCTGAGCAATAACTAGCATAACCCCTTG
GGGCCTCTAAACGGGTCTTGAGGGGTTTTTTGCTGAAAGGAGGAACTATATCCGGATATCCACAGGACGG
GTGTGGTCGCCATGATCGCGTAGTCGATAGTGGCTCCAAGTAGCGAAGCGAGCAGGACTGGGCGGCGGCC
AAAGCGGTCGGACAGTGCTCCGAGAACGGGTGCGCATAGAAATTGCATCAACGCATATAGCGCTAGCAGC
ACGCCATAGTGACTGGCGATGCTGTCGGAATGGACGATATCCCGCAAGAGGCCCGGCAGTACCGGCATAA
CCAAGCCTATGCCTACAGCATCCAGGGTGACGGTGCCGAGGATGACGATGAGCGCATTGTTAGATTTCAT
ACACGGTGCCTGACTGCGTTAGCAATTTAACTGTGATAAACTACCGCATTAAAGCTTATCGATGATAAGC
TGTCAAACATGAGAATTCTTGAAGACGAAAGGGCCTCGTGATACGCCTATTTTTATAGGTTAATGTCATG
ATAATAATGGTTTCTTAGACGTCAGGTGGCACTTTTCGGGGAAATGTGCGCGGAACCCCTATTTGTTTAT
TTTTCTAAATACATTCAAATATGTATCCGCTCATGAGACAATAACCCTGATAAATGCTTCAATAATATTG
AAAAAGGAAGAGTATGAGTATTCAACATTT
